Addgene plasmid #170238: LV_EF1a_MAPK9-P2A-Hygro_Barcode
Purpose: Barcoded lentiviral vector to express MAPK9 in mammalian cells under control of EF1a promoter. Barcoded for transcript detection in single cell RNA-seq
Depositing lab: Prashant Mali. Depositing organization: University of California, San Diego (UCSD). Publication: Charting oncogenicity of genes and variants across lineages via multiplexed screens in teratomas. Parekh U, McDonald D, Dailamy A, Wu Y, Cordes T, Zhang K, Tipps A, Metallo C, Mali P. iScience. 2021 Sep 20;24(10):103149. doi: 10.1016/j.isci.2021.103149. eCollection 2021 Oct 22. PubMed 34646987.
Backbone
  Vector backbone: Unknown
  Backbone size w/o insert (bp): 9514
  Vector type: Lentiviral
  Selectable markers: Hygromycin
Growth in bacteria
  Bacterial resistance: Ampicillin, 100 μg/mL
  Growth temperature: 37°C
  Growth strain: NEB Stable
  Copy number: High Copy
Gene/Insert
  Gene/Insert name: MAPK9
  Species: H. sapiens (human)
  Insert size (bp): 1272
  Entrez Gene: MAPK9 (a.k.a. JNK-55, JNK2, JNK2A, JNK2ALPHA, JNK2B, JNK2BETA, PRKM9, SAPK, SAPK1a, p54a, p54aSAPK)
  Promoter: EF1a
  Tag / fusion protein: V5 (N terminal on insert)
  Cloning method: Gibson Cloning
  Sequencing primers: 5′ 5'-ttctcaagcctcagacagtgg-3'
Resource information
  A portion of this plasmid was derived from a plasmid made by: Sabatini and Wood Cancer Pathways ORFs Kit (#1000000072)
Terms and licenses: Academic/Nonprofit Terms; Industry Terms: Not Available to Industry
How to cite: LV_EF1a_MAPK9-P2A-Hygro_Barcode was a gift from Prashant Mali (Addgene plasmid # 170238 ; http://n2t.net/addgene:170238 ; RRID:Addgene_170238)
