[The description below was written by a language model from this plasmid's Addgene catalogue record and pLannotate feature annotations shown in this document.]
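Description:
LV_EF1a_MAPK9-P2A-Hygro_Barcode is an HIV-1-derived lentiviral transfer plasmid of about 10.8 kb for constitutive expression of human MAPK9 (JNK2) in mammalian cells; the parental backbone is not named in the record. It is propagated in E. coli through a high-copy ColE1/pUC-type origin with ampicillin resistance, and it also carries an f1 origin. Outside the proviral region there is an SV40/EM7-driven bleomycin/Zeocin resistance cassette with an SV40 polyadenylation signal. A CMV enhancer/promoter fused to a truncated 5' LTR drives genomic RNA production in packaging cells. This is followed by the Ψ packaging signal with a gag fragment, the Rev response element for Rev-dependent nuclear export, and the cPPT/CTS. The 3' end contains a loxP site just upstream of a second truncated LTR, then a bGH polyadenylation signal. No WPRE is annotated.

The payload is a single EF-1α-driven transcript encoding the 1,272 bp MAPK9 open reading frame, followed by the hygromycin phosphotransferase gene. By the construct name the two are linked through a P2A self-cleaving peptide, so transduced cells can be selected with hygromycin while producing both proteins from one mRNA. The P2A itself is not separately annotated, though a short gap between the two coding sequences is consistent with it. The catalogue lists a V5 tag on the insert, but the feature table does not show one. The barcode is likewise unannotated; it is described as allowing the expressed transcript to be identified in single-cell RNA-seq. The associated work used such barcoded vectors in multiplexed screens of gene and variant oncogenicity in teratomas.
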