Features (pLannotate 1.2.2; 33 found; start..end, strand, type, name):
     31..83      -  misc_feature   bom (fragment): basis of mobility region from pBR322
    238..617     +  enhancer       CMV enhancer: human cytomegalovirus immediate early enhancer
    618..817     +  promoter       CMV promoter: human cytomegalovirus (CMV) immediate early promoter
    835..1015    +  LTR            5' LTR (truncated): truncated 5' long terminal repeat (LTR) from HIV-1
   1062..1187    +  misc_feature   HIV-1 Ψ: packaging signal of human immunodeficiency virus type 1
   1171..1534    +  CDS            HIV-1 gag (fragment): gag protein from human immunodeficiency virus 1; gag
   1680..1913    +  misc_feature   RRE: The Rev response element (RRE) of HIV-1 allows for Rev-dependent mRNA export from the nucleus to the cytoplasm.
   2290..2390    +  CDS            Rev (fragment): human immunodeficiency virus 1 (HIV-1) Rev protein; rev; enhances nuclear export of unspliced and incompletely spliced viral mRNAs
   2440..2557    +  misc_feature   cPPT/CTS: central polypurine tract and central termination sequence of HIV-1
   2620..2686    +  CDS            small t antigen (fragment): SV40 (simian virus 40) small t antigen
   2693..3871    +  promoter       EF-1α promoter: strong constitutive promoter for human elongation factor EF-1α
   3888..3906    +  promoter       T7 promoter: promoter for bacteriophage T7 RNA polymerase
   3926..3962    -  misc_feature   MCS (fragment): pBluescript multiple cloning site
   3970..5241    +  CDS            MAPK9: MK09_HUMAN - Also known as JNK2, PRKM9, SAPK1A. Experimental evidence at protein level: Swiss-Prot protein existence level 1. MAPK9 isoforms display different binding patterns: alpha-1 and alpha-2 preferentially bind to JUN, whereas beta-1 and beta-2 bind to ATF2. However, there is no correlation between binding and phosphorylation, which is achieved at about the same efficiency by all isoforms. JUNB is not a substrate for JNK2 alpha-2, and JUND binds only weakly to it. From Homo sapiens (Human).
   5308..6330    +  CDS            hph: KHYB_ECOLX - Experimental evidence at protein level: Swiss-Prot protein existence level 1. The aminoglycoside phosphotransferases achieve inactivation of their antibiotic substrates by phosphorylation. Only phosphorylates hygromycin and closely related compounds such as demethyl analogs and destomycin. From Escherichia coli.
   6414..6527    +  CDS            nef (fragment): NEF_HV1LA - Experimental evidence at protein level: Swiss-Prot protein existence level 1. Extracellular Nef protein targets CD4(+) T-lymphocytes for apoptosis by interacting with CXCR4 surface receptors. From Human immunodeficiency virus type 1 group M subtype B (isolate Lai) (HIV-1).
   6525..6558    +  protein_bind   loxP: Cre-mediated recombination occurs in the 8-bp core sequence (GCATACAT). Cre recombinase
   6583..6763    +  LTR            5' LTR (truncated): truncated 5' long terminal repeat (LTR) from HIV-1
   6795..7019    +  polyA_signal   bGH poly(A) signal: bovine growth hormone polyadenylation signal
   7023..7044    +  promoter       SV40 promoter (fragment): SV40 enhancer and early promoter
   7065..7493    +  rep_origin     f1 ori (sequence partly withheld): f1 bacteriophage origin of replication; arrow indicates direction of (+) strand synthesis
   7507..7836    +  promoter       SV40 promoter: SV40 enhancer and early promoter
   7884..7931    +  promoter       EM7 promoter: synthetic bacterial promoter&nbsp
   7950..8324    +  CDS            BleoR: antibiotic-binding protein; Sh ble from Streptoalloteichus hindustanus; confers resistance to bleomycin, phleomycin, and Zeocin™
   8334..8459    +  CDS            ble (fragment): BLE_KLEPN - Experimental evidence at protein level: Swiss-Prot protein existence level 1. Binding protein with a strong affinity to the bleomycin family of antibiotics. Binds to CL990; an antimitotic-antibiotic compound. From Klebsiella pneumoniae.
   8454..8575    +  polyA_signal   SV40 poly(A) signal: SV40 polyadenylation signal
   8646..8668    -  protein_bind   lac operator (fragment): The lac repressor binds to the lac operator to inhibit transcription in E. coli. This inhibition can be relieved by adding lactose or isopropyl-β-D-thiogalactopyranoside (IPTG). lac repressor encoded by lacI
   8672..8702    -  promoter       lac promoter: promoter for the E. coli lac operon
   8717..8738    -  protein_bind   CAP binding site: CAP binding activates transcription in the presence of cAMP. E. coli catabolite activator protein
   8751..8843    -  CDS            lacI (fragment): lac repressor; lacI; The lac repressor binds to the lac operator to inhibit transcription in E. coli. This inhibition can be relieved by adding lactose or isopropyl-β-D-thiogalactopyranoside (IPTG).
   9026..9614    -  rep_origin     ori: high-copy-number ColE1/pMB1/pBR322/pUC origin of replication
   9785..10645   -  CDS            AmpR: β-lactamase; bla; confers resistance to ampicillin, carbenicillin, and related antibiotics
  10646..10750   -  promoter       AmpR promoter: bla
>Addgene plasmid #170238 | LV_EF1a_MAPK9-P2A-Hygro_Barcode | addgene full sequence | sequence record 334496 | Addgene NGS Result
GTCGACGGATCGGGAGATCTCCCGATCCCCTATGGTGCACTCTCAGTACAATCTGCTCTGATGCCGCATA
GTTAAGCCAGTATCTGCTCCCTGCTTGTGTGTTGGAGGTCGCTGAGTAGTGCGCGAGCAAAATTTAAGCT
ACAACAAGGCAAGGCTTGACCGACAATTGCATGAAGAATCTGCTTAGGGTTAGGCGTTTTGCGCTGCTTC
GCGATGTACGGGCCAGATATACGCGTTGACATTGATTATTGACTAGTTATTAATAGTAATCAATTACGGG
GTCATTAGTTCATAGCCCATATATGGAGTTCCGCGTTACATAACTTACGGTAAATGGCCCGCCTGGCTGA
CCGCCCAACGACCCCCGCCCATTGACGTCAATAATGACGTATGTTCCCATAGTAACGCCAATAGGGACTT
TCCATTGACGTCAATGGGTGGAGTATTTACGGTAAACTGCCCACTTGGCAGTACATCAAGTGTATCATAT
GCCAAGTACGCCCCCTATTGACGTCAATGACGGTAAATGGCCCGCCTGGCATTATGCCCAGTACATGACC
TTATGGGACTTTCCTACTTGGCAGTACATCTACGTATTAGTCATCGCTATTACCATGGTGATGCGGTTTT
GGCAGTACATCAATGGGCGTGGATAGCGGTTTGACTCACGGGGATTTCCAAGTCTCCACCCCATTGACGT
CAATGGGAGTTTGTTTTGGCACCAAAATCAACGGGACTTTCCAAAATGTCGTAACAACTCCGCCCCATTG
ACGCAAATGGGCGGTAGGCGTGTACGGTGGGAGGTCTATATAAGCAGCGCGTTTTGCCTGTACTGGGTCT
CTCTGGTTAGACCAGATCTGAGCCTGGGAGCTCTCTGGCTAACTAGGGAACCCACTGCTTAAGCCTCAAT
AAAGCTTGCCTTGAGTGCTTCAAGTAGTGTGTGCCCGTCTGTTGTGTGACTCTGGTAACTAGAGATCCCT
CAGACCCTTTTAGTCAGTGTGGAAAATCTCTAGCAGTGGCGCCCGAACAGGGACTTGAAAGCGAAAGGGA
AACCAGAGGAGCTCTCTCGACGCAGGACTCGGCTTGCTGAAGCGCGCACGGCAAGAGGCGAGGGGCGGCG
ACTGGTGAGTACGCCAAAAATTTTGACTAGCGGAGGCTAGAAGGAGAGAGATGGGTGCGAGAGCGTCAGT
ATTAAGCGGGGGAGAATTAGATCGCGATGGGAAAAAATTCGGTTAAGGCCAGGGGGAAAGAAAAAATATA
AATTAAAACATATAGTATGGGCAAGCAGGGAGCTAGAACGATTCGCAGTTAATCCTGGCCTGTTAGAAAC
ATCAGAAGGCTGTAGACAAATACTGGGACAGCTACAACCATCCCTTCAGACAGGATCAGAAGAACTTAGA
TCATTATATAATACAGTAGCAACCCTCTATTGTGTGCATCAAAGGATAGAGATAAAAGACACCAAGGAAG
CTTTAGACAAGATAGAGGAAGAGCAAAACAAAAGTAAGACCACCGCACAGCAAGCGGCCGCTGATCTTCA
GACCTGGAGGAGGAGATATGAGGGACAATTGGAGAAGTGAATTATATAAATATAAAGTAGTAAAAATTGA
ACCATTAGGAGTAGCACCCACCAAGGCAAAGAGAAGAGTGGTGCAGAGAGAAAAAAGAGCAGTGGGAATA
GGAGCTTTGTTCCTTGGGTTCTTGGGAGCAGCAGGAAGCACTATGGGCGCAGCGTCAATGACGCTGACGG
TACAGGCCAGACAATTATTGTCTGGTATAGTGCAGCAGCAGAACAATTTGCTGAGGGCTATTGAGGCGCA
ACAGCATCTGTTGCAACTCACAGTCTGGGGCATCAAGCAGCTCCAGGCAAGAATCCTGGCTGTGGAAAGA
TACCTAAAGGATCAACAGCTCCTGGGGATTTGGGGTTGCTCTGGAAAACTCATTTGCACCACTGCTGTGC
CTTGGAATGCTAGTTGGAGTAATAAATCTCTGGAACAGATTTGGAATCACACGACCTGGATGGAGTGGGA
CAGAGAAATTAACAATTACACAAGCTTAATACACTCCTTAATTGAAGAATCGCAAAACCAGCAAGAAAAG
AATGAACAAGAATTATTGGAATTAGATAAATGGGCAAGTTTGTGGAATTGGTTTAACATAACAAATTGGC
TGTGGTATATAAAATTATTCATAATGATAGTAGGAGGCTTGGTAGGTTTAAGAATAGTTTTTGCTGTACT
TTCTATAGTGAATAGAGTTAGGCAGGGATATTCACCATTATCGTTTCAGACCCACCTCCCAACCCCGAGG
GGACCCGACAGGCCCGAAGGAATAGAAGAAGAAGGTGGAGAGAGAGACAGAGACAGATCCATTCGATTAG
TGAACGGATCGGCACTGCGTGCGCCAATTCTGCAGACAAATGGCAGTATTCATCCACAATTTTAAAAGAA
AAGGGGGGATTGGGGGGTACAGTGCAGGGGAAAGAATAGTAGACATAATAGCAACAGACATACAAACTAA
AGAATTACAAAAACAAATTACAAAAATTCAAAATTTTCGGGTTTATTACAGGGACAGCAGAGATCCAGTT
TGGTTAATTAATCGATAAGCTTTGCAAAGATGGATAAAGTTTTAAACAGAGAGGAATCTTTGCAGCTAAT
GGACCTTCTAGGTCTTGAAAGGAGTGGGAATTGGCTCCGGTGCCCGTCAGTGGGCAGAGCGCACATCGCC
CACAGTCCCCGAGAAGTTGGGGGGAGGGGTCGGCAATTGAACCGGTGCCTAGAGAAGGTGGCGCGGGGTA
AACTGGGAAAGTGATGTCGTGTACTGGCTCCGCCTTTTTCCCGAGGGTGGGGGAGAACCGTATATAAGTG
CAGTAGTCGCCGTGAACGTTCTTTTTCGCAACGGGTTTGCCGCCAGAACACAGGTAAGTGCCGTGTGTGG
TTCCCGCGGGCCTGGCCTCTTTACGGGTTATGGCCCTTGCGTGCCTTGAATTACTTCCACCTGGCTGCAG
TACGTGATTCTTGATCCCGAGCTTCGGGTTGGAAGTGGGTGGGAGAGTTCGAGGCCTTGCGCTTAAGGAG
CCCCTTCGCCTCGTGCTTGAGTTGAGGCCTGGCCTGGGCGCTGGGGCCGCCGCGTGCGAATCTGGTGGCA
CCTTCGCGCCTGTCTCGCTGCTTTCGATAAGTCTCTAGCCATTTAAAATTTTTGATGACCTGCTGCGACG
CTTTTTTTCTGGCAAGATAGTCTTGTAAATGCGGGCCAAGATCTGCACACTGGTATTTCGGTTTTTGGGG
CCGCGGGCGGCGACGGGGCCCGTGCGTCCCAGCGCACATGTTCGGCGAGGCGGGGCCTGCGAGCGCGGCC
ACCGAGAATCGGACGGGGGTAGTCTCAAGCTGGCCGGCCTGCTCTGGTGCCTGGCCTCGCGCCGCCGTGT
ATCGCCCCGCCCTGGGCGGCAAGGCTGGCCCGGTCGGCACCAGTTGCGTGAGCGGAAAGATGGCCGCTTC
CCGGCCCTGCTGCAGGGAGCTCAAAATGGAGGACGCGGCGCTCGGGAGAGCGGGCGGGTGAGTCACCCAC
ACAAAGGAAAAGGGCCTTTCCGTCCTCAGCCGTCGCTTCATGTGACTCCACGGAGTACCGGGCGCCGTCC
AGGCACCTCGATTAGTTCTCGAGCTTTTGGAGTACGTCGTCTTTAGGTTGGGGGGAGGGGTTTTATGCGA
TGGAGTTTCCCCACACTGAGTGGGTGGAGACTGAAGTTAGGCCAGCTTGGCACTTGATGTAATTCTCCTT
GGAATTTGCCCTTTTTGAGTTTGGATCTTGGTTCATTCTCAAGCCTCAGACAGTGGTTCAAAGTTTTTTT
CTTCCATTTCAGGTGTCGTGAGGAATTAGCTTGGTACTAATACGACTCACTATAGGGAGACCCAAGCTGG
CTAGGTAAGCTTGATATCGAATTCCTGCAGCCCGGGGGATCCCGCCACCATGAGCGACAGTAAATGTGAC
AGTCAGTTTTATAGTGTGCAAGTGGCAGACTCAACCTTCACTGTCCTAAAACGTTACCAGCAGCTGAAAC
CAATTGGCTCTGGGGCCCAAGGGATTGTTTGTGCTGCATTTGATACAGTTCTTGGGATAAATGTTGCAGT
CAAGAAACTAAGCCGTCCTTTTCAGAACCAAACTCATGCAAAGAGAGCTTATCGTGAACTTGTCCTCTTA
AAATGTGTCAATCATAAAAATATAATTAGTTTGTTAAATGTGTTTACACCACAAAAAACTCTAGAAGAAT
TTCAAGATGTGTATTTGGTTATGGAATTAATGGATGCTAACTTATGTCAGGTTATTCACATGGAGCTGGA
TCATGAAAGAATGTCCTACCTTCTTTACCAGATGCTTTGTGGTATTAAACATCTGCATTCAGCTGGTATA
ATTCATAGAGATTTGAAGCCTAGCAACATTGTTGTGAAATCAGACTGCACCCTGAAGATCCTTGACTTTG
GCCTGGCCCGGACAGCGTGCACTAACTTCATGATGACCCCTTACGTGGTGACACGGTACTACCGGGCGCC
CGAAGTCATCCTGGGTATGGGCTACAAAGAGAACGTTGATATCTGGTCAGTGGGTTGCATCATGGGAGAG
CTGGTGAAAGGTTGTGTGATATTCCAAGGCACTGACCATATTGATCAGTGGAATAAAGTTATTGAGCAGC
TGGGAACACCATCAGCAGAGTTCATGAAGAAACTTCAGCCAACTGTGAGGAATTATGTCGAAAACAGACC
AAAGTATCCTGGAATCAAATTTGAAGAACTCTTTCCAGATTGGATATTCCCATCAGAATCTGAGCGAGAC
AAAATAAAAACAAGTCAAGCCAGAGATCTGTTATCAAAAATGTTAGTGATTGATCCTGACAAGCGGATCT
CTGTAGACGAAGCTCTGCGTCACCCATACATCACTGTTTGGTATGACCCCGCCGAAGCAGAAGCCCCACC
ACCTCAAATTTATGATGCCCAGTTGGAAGAAAGAGAACATGCAATTGAAGAATGGAAAGAGCTAATTTAC
AAAGAAGTCATGGATTGGGAAGAAAGAAGCAAGAATGGTGTTGTAAAAGATCAGCCTTCAGATGCAGCAG
TAAGTAGCAACGCCACTCCTTCTCAGTCTTCATCGATCAATGACATTTCATCCATGTCCACTGAGCAGAC
GCTGGCCTCAGACACAGACAGCAGTCTTGATGCCTCGACGGGACCCCTTGAAGGCTGTCGAGGATCCGGC
GCAACAAACTTCTCTCTGCTGAAACAAGCCGGAGATGTCGAAGAGAATCCTGGACCGATGAAAAAGCCTG
AACTCACCGCGACGTCTGTCGAGAAGTTTCTGATCGAAAAGTTCGACAGCGTCTCCGACCTGATGCAGCT
CTCGGAGGGCGAAGAATCTCGTGCTTTCAGCTTCGATGTAGGAGGGCGTGGATATGTCCTGCGGGTAAAT
AGCTGCGCCGATGGTTTCTACAAAGATCGTTATGTTTATCGGCACTTTGCATCGGCCGCGCTCCCGATTC
CGGAAGTGCTTGACATTGGGGAATTCAGCGAGAGCCTGACCTATTGCATCTCCCGCCGTGCACAGGGTGT
CACGTTGCAAGACCTGCCTGAAACCGAACTGCCCGCTGTTCTGCAGCCGGTCGCGGAGGCCATGGATGCG
ATCGCTGCGGCCGATCTTAGCCAGACGAGCGGGTTCGGCCCATTCGGACCGCAAGGAATCGGTCAATACA
CTACATGGCGTGATTTCATATGCGCGATTGCTGATCCCCATGTGTATCACTGGCAAACTGTGATGGACGA
CACCGTCAGTGCGTCCGTCGCGCAGGCTCTCGATGAGCTGATGCTTTGGGCCGAGGACTGCCCCGAAGTC
CGGCACCTCGTGCACGCGGATTTCGGCTCCAACAATGTCCTGACGGACAATGGCCGCATAACAGCGGTCA
TTGACTGGAGCGAGGCGATGTTCGGGGATTCCCAATACGAGGTCGCCAACATCTTCTTCTGGAGGCCGTG
GTTGGCTTGTATGGAGCAGCAGACGCGCTACTTCGAGCGGAGGCATCCGGAGCTTGCAGGATCGCCGCGG
CTCCGGGCGTATATGCTCCGCATTGGTCTTGACCAACTCTATCAGAGCTTGGTTGACGGCAATTTCGATG
ATGCAGCTTGGGCGCAGGGTCGATGCGACGCAATCGTCCGATCCGGAGCCGGGACTGTCGGGCGTACACA
AATCGCCCGCAGAAGCGCGGCCGTCTGGACCGATGGCTGTGTAGAAGTACTCGCCGATAGTGGAAACCGA
CGCCCCAGCACTCGTCCGAGGGCAAAGGAATAAGTTAGAACTATTTCCTGGCTGTTACGCGATCACTAAG
TTCCGTAACCCCTACTGACGGGCTTGTTAAACAGTGAACCGCCCGCCCCACGACCCGCAGCGCCCGACCG
AAAGGAGCGCACGACCCCATGCATCGAACAAAAGAAAAGGGGGGACTGGAAGGGCTAATTCACTCCCAAC
GAAGACAAGATATCATAACTTCGTATAGCATACATTATACGAAGTTATCGGCTAGCTGGTCCGGACTGTA
CTGGGTCTCTCTGGTTAGACCAGATCTGAGCCTGGGAGCTCTCTGGCTAACTAGGGAACCCACTGCTTAA
GCCTCAATAAAGCTTGCCTTGAGTGCTTCAAGTAGTGTGTGCCCGTCTGTTGTGTGACTCTGGTAACTAG
AGATCCCTCAGACCCTTTTAGTCAGTGTGGAAAATCTCTAGCAGGGCCCGTTTAAACCCGCTGATCAGCC
TCGACTGTGCCTTCTAGTTGCCAGCCATCTGTTGTTTGCCCCTCCCCCGTGCCTTCCTTGACCCTGGAAG
GTGCCACTCCCACTGTCCTTTCCTAATAAAATGAGGAAATTGCATCGCATTGTCTGAGTAGGTGTCATTC
TATTCTGGGGGGTGGGGTGGGGCAGGACAGCAAGGGGGAGGATTGGGAAGACAATAGCAGGCATGCTGGG
GATGCGGTGGGCTCTATGGCTTCTGAGGCGGAAAGAACCAGCTGGGGCTCTAGGGGGTATCCCC
[124 nt withheld, positions 7065-7188]
C
[91 nt withheld, positions 7190-7280]
A
[49 nt withheld, positions 7282-7330]
CCTTTGACGTTGGAGTCCACGTTCTTT
[37 nt withheld, positions 7358-7394]
ACCCTATCTCGGTCTATTCTTTTGATTTATAAGGGATTTTGCCGATTTCGGCCTATTGGTTAAAAAATGA
GCTGATTTAACAAAAATTTAACGCGAATTAATTCTGTGGAATGTGTGTCAGTTAGGGTGTGGAAAGTCCC
CAGGCTCCCCAGCAGGCAGAAGTATGCAAAGCATGCATCTCAATTAGTCAGCAACCAGGTGTGGAAAGTC
CCCAGGCTCCCCAGCAGGCAGAAGTATGCAAAGCATGCATCTCAATTAGTCAGCAACCATAGTCCCGCCC
CTAACTCCGCCCATCCCGCCCCTAACTCCGCCCAGTTCCGCCCATTCTCCGCCCCATGGCTGACTAATTT
TTTTTATTTATGCAGAGGCCGAGGCCGCCTCTGCCTCTGAGCTATTCCAGAAGTAGTGAGGAGGCTTTTT
TGGAGGCCTAGGCTTTTGCAAAAAGCTCCCGGGAGCTTGTATATCCATTTTCGGATCTGATCAGCACGTG
TTGACAATTAATCATCGGCATAGTATATCGGCATAGTATAATACGACAAGGTGAGGAACTAAACCATGGC
CAAGTTGACCAGTGCCGTTCCGGTGCTCACCGCGCGCGACGTCGCCGGAGCGGTCGAGTTCTGGACCGAC
CGGCTCGGGTTCTCCCGGGACTTCGTGGAGGACGACTTCGCCGGTGTGGTCCGGGACGACGTGACCCTGT
TCATCAGCGCGGTCCAGGACCAGGTGGTGCCGGACAACACCCTGGCCTGGGTGTGGGTGCGCGGCCTGGA
CGAGCTGTACGCCGAGTGGTCGGAGGTCGTGTCCACGAACTTCCGGGACGCCTCCGGGCCGGCCATGACC
GAGATCGGCGAGCAGCCGTGGGGGCGGGAGTTCGCCCTGCGCGACCCGGCCGGCAACTGCGTGCACTTCG
TGGCCGAGGAGCAGGACTGACACGTGCTACGAGATTTCGATTCCACCGCCGCCTTCTATGAAAGGTTGGG
CTTCGGAATCGTTTTCCGGGACGCCGGCTGGATGATCCTCCAGCGCGGGGATCTCATGCTGGAGTTCTTC
GCCCACCCCAACTTGTTTATTGCAGCTTATAATGGTTACAAATAAAGCAATAGCATCACAAATTTCACAA
ATAAAGCATTTTTTTCACTGCATTCTAGTTGTGGTTTGTCCAAACTCATCAATGTATCTTATCATGTCTG
TATACCGTCGACCTCTAGCTAGAGCTTGGCGTAATCATGGTCATAGCTGTTTCCTGTGTGAAATTGTTAT
CCGCTCACAATTCCACACAACATACGAGCCGGAAGCATAAAGTGTAAAGCCTGGGGTGCCTAATGAGTGA
GCTAACTCACATTAATTGCGTTGCGCTCACTGCCCGCTTTCCAGTCGGGAAACCTGTCGTGCCAGCTGCA
TTAATGAATCGGCCAACGCGCGGGGAGAGGCGGTTTGCGTATTGGGCGCTCTTCCGCTTCCTCGCTCACT
GACTCGCTGCGCTCGGTCGTTCGGCTGCGGCGAGCGGTATCAGCTCACTCAAAGGCGGTAATACGGTTAT
CCACAGAATCAGGGGATAACGCAGGAAAGAACATGTGAGCAAAAGGCCAGCAAAAGGCCAGGAACCGTAA
AAAGGCCGCGTTGCTGGCGTTTTTCCATAGGCTCCGCCCCCCTGACGAGCATCACAAAAATCGACGCTCA
AGTCAGAGGTGGCGAAACCCGACAGGACTATAAAGATACCAGGCGTTTCCCCCTGGAAGCTCCCTCGTGC
GCTCTCCTGTTCCGACCCTGCCGCTTACCGGATACCTGTCCGCCTTTCTCCCTTCGGGAAGCGTGGCGCT
TTCTCATAGCTCACGCTGTAGGTATCTCAGTTCGGTGTAGGTCGTTCGCTCCAAGCTGGGCTGTGTGCAC
GAACCCCCCGTTCAGCCCGACCGCTGCGCCTTATCCGGTAACTATCGTCTTGAGTCCAACCCGGTAAGAC
ACGACTTATCGCCACTGGCAGCAGCCACTGGTAACAGGATTAGCAGAGCGAGGTATGTAGGCGGTGCTAC
AGAGTTCTTGAAGTGGTGGCCTAACTACGGCTACACTAGAAGAACAGTATTTGGTATCTGCGCTCTGCTG
AAGCCAGTTACCTTCGGAAAAAGAGTTGGTAGCTCTTGATCCGGCAAACAAACCACCGCTGGTAGCGGTG
GTTTTTTTGTTTGCAAGCAGCAGATTACGCGCAGAAAAAAAGGATCTCAAGAAGATCCTTTGATCTTTTC
TACGGGGTCTGACGCTCAGTGGAACGAAAACTCACGTTAAGGGATTTTGGTCATGAGATTATCAAAAAGG
ATCTTCACCTAGATCCTTTTAAATTAAAAATGAAGTTTTAAATCAATCTAAAGTATATATGAGTAAACTT
GGTCTGACAGTTACCAATGCTTAATCAGTGAGGCACCTATCTCAGCGATCTGTCTATTTCGTTCATCCAT
AGTTGCCTGACTCCCCGTCGTGTAGATAACTACGATACGGGAGGGCTTACCATCTGGCCCCAGTGCTGCA
ATGATACCGCGAGACCCACGCTCACCGGCTCCAGATTTATCAGCAATAAACCAGCCAGCCGGAAGGGCCG
AGCGCAGAAGTGGTCCTGCAACTTTATCCGCCTCCATCCAGTCTATTAATTGTTGCCGGGAAGCTAGAGT
AAGTAGTTCGCCAGTTAATAGTTTGCGCAACGTTGTTGCCATTGCTACAGGCATCGTGGTGTCACGCTCG
TCGTTTGGTATGGCTTCATTCAGCTCCGGTTCCCAACGATCAAGGCGAGTTACATGATCCCCCATGTTGT
GCAAAAAAGCGGTTAGCTCCTTCGGTCCTCCGATCGTTGTCAGAAGTAAGTTGGCCGCAGTGTTATCACT
CATGGTTATGGCAGCACTGCATAATTCTCTTACTGTCATGCCATCCGTAAGATGCTTTTCTGTGACTGGT
GAGTACTCAACCAAGTCATTCTGAGAATAGTGTATGCGGCGACCGAGTTGCTCTTGCCCGGCGTCAATAC
GGGATAATACCGCGCCACATAGCAGAACTTTAAAAGTGCTCATCATTGGAAAACGTTCTTCGGGGCGAAA
ACTCTCAAGGATCTTACCGCTGTTGAGATCCAGTTCGATGTAACCCACTCGTGCACCCAACTGATCTTCA
GCATCTTTTACTTTCACCAGCGTTTCTGGGTGAGCAAAAACAGGAAGGCAAAATGCCGCAAAAAAGGGAA
TAAGGGCGACACGGAAATGTTGAATACTCATACTCTTCCTTTTTCAATATTATTGAAGCATTTATCAGGG
TTATTGTCTCATGAGCGGATACATATTTGAATGTATTTAGAAAAATAAACAAATAGGGGTTCCGCGCACA
TTTCCCCGAAAAGTGCCACCTGAC
